Addgene plasmid #156418: pCAGGS-SARS2-S-D614 (NC-flag)
Purpose: Mammalian expression of SARS-CoV-2 S protein (D614) with the flag tag at N- and C-termini. Pseudotypes onto the MLV vector but not efficiently to VSV or lentiviral vectors.
Depositing lab: Hyeryun Choe & Michael Farzan. Depositing organization: UF Scripps Biomedical Research. Publication: SARS-CoV-2 spike-protein D614G mutation increases virion spike density and infectivity. Zhang L, Jackson CB, Mou H, Ojha A, Peng H, Quinlan BD, Rangarajan ES, Pan A, Vanderheiden A, Suthar MS, Li W, Izard T, Rader C, Farzan M, Choe H. Nat Commun. 2020 Nov 26;11(1):6013. doi: 10.1038/s41467-020-19808-4. PubMed 33243994.
Backbone
  Vector backbone: pCAGGS
  Vector type: Mammalian Expression
Growth in bacteria
  Bacterial resistance: Ampicillin, 100 μg/mL
  Growth temperature: 37°C
  Growth strain: DH5alpha
  Copy number: High Copy
Gene/Insert
  Gene/Insert name: SARS-CoV-2 S protein
  Species: SARS CoV2
  Insert size (bp): 3900
  Entrez Gene: S (a.k.a. GU280_gp02, spike glycoprotein)
  Promoter: CMV
  Tag / fusion protein: Flag (N terminal on insert); Flag (C terminal on insert)
  Cloning method: Restriction Enzyme; 5′ cloning site EcoRI (not destroyed); 3′ cloning site SbfI (not destroyed)
  Sequencing primers: 5′ CMV-F
Terms and licenses: Academic/Nonprofit Terms; Industry Terms: Not Available to Industry
Depositor comments: Pseudotypes onto the MLV vector but not efficiently to VSV or lentiviral vectors
How to cite: pCAGGS-SARS2-S-D614 (NC-flag) was a gift from Hyeryun Choe & Michael Farzan (Addgene plasmid # 156418 ; http://n2t.net/addgene:156418 ; RRID:Addgene_156418)
