[The description below was written by a language model from this plasmid's Addgene catalogue record and pLannotate feature annotations shown in this document.]
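Description:
pCAGGS-SARS2-S-D614 (NC-flag) is a mammalian expression plasmid built on the pCAGGS backbone that produces the SARS-CoV-2 spike (S) glycoprotein carrying aspartate at position 614, the ancestral residue at the site of the D614G substitution. It is propagated in E. coli through a high-copy ColE1/pUC-type origin and selected with ampicillin via the β-lactamase gene under its own promoter. The backbone also carries remnants of lac regulatory sequences and an SV40 origin of replication with an adjacent SV40 poly(A) signal. The SV40 origin can support episomal amplification in cells expressing large T antigen. No mammalian selection marker is annotated, consistent with transient transfection use.

The catalogue lists the promoter as CMV, but the feature tables show the full CAG arrangement typical of pCAGGS: the CMV immediate-early enhancer joined to the chicken β-actin promoter, followed by a chimeric β-actin/β-globin intron that promotes strong, broadly active expression. The roughly 3.9 kb spike insert, cloned between EcoRI and SbfI sites, follows this unit and is terminated by the rabbit β-globin polyadenylation signal. The record describes FLAG epitopes at both ends of the protein. Only the C-terminal FLAG is annotated separately, so the N-terminal tag presumably lies within the region annotated as spike, although its exact position is not stated. The sequenced and depositor-supplied records differ by only a few nucleotides in length and have the same feature layout.

The plasmid is intended for spike expression and detection through the FLAG tags, and for pseudotyping. The depositor notes that this spike incorporates onto MLV vectors but not efficiently onto VSV or lentiviral vectors. It comes from work comparing D614 and G614 spikes for virion spike density and infectivity.
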