Features (pLannotate 1.2.2; 18 found; start..end, strand, type, name):
      4..383     +  enhancer       CMV enhancer: human cytomegalovirus immediate early enhancer
    386..661     +  promoter       chicken β-actin promoter: No description available
    662..1674    +  intron         chimeric intron: chimera between introns from chicken β-actin and rabbit β-globin
   1672..1728    +  CDS            HBB (fragment): HBB_LEPEU - Experimental evidence at protein level: Swiss-Prot protein existence level 1. Involved in oxygen transport from the lung to the various peripheral tissues. From Lepus europaeus (European hare).
   1738..5580    +  CDS            S: SPIKE_SARS2 - Experimental evidence at protein level: Swiss-Prot protein existence level 1. [Spike glycoprotein]: May down-regulate host tetherin (BST2) by lysosomal degradation, thereby counteracting its antiviral activity. From Severe acute respiratory syndrome coronavirus 2 (2019-nCoV) (SARS-CoV-2).
   5587..5610    +  CDS            FLAG: FLAG® epitope tag, followed by an enterokinase cleavage site
   5703..5758    +  polyA_signal   β-globin poly(A) signal: rabbit β-globin polyadenylation signal (Gil and Proudfoot, 1987)
   6143..6159    -  protein_bind   lac operator: The lac repressor binds to the lac operator to inhibit transcription in E. coli. This inhibition can be relieved by adding lactose or isopropyl-β-D-thiogalactopyranoside (IPTG). lac repressor encoded by lacI
   6167..6197    -  promoter       lac promoter: promoter for the E. coli lac operon
   6212..6233    -  protein_bind   CAP binding site: CAP binding activates transcription in the presence of cAMP. E. coli catabolite activator protein
   6246..6285    -  CDS            lacI (fragment): lac repressor; lacI; The lac repressor binds to the lac operator to inhibit transcription in E. coli. This inhibition can be relieved by adding lactose or isopropyl-β-D-thiogalactopyranoside (IPTG).
   6292..6314    +  promoter       SV40 promoter (fragment): SV40 enhancer and early promoter
   6338..6473    +  rep_origin     SV40 ori: SV40 origin of replication
   6493..6627    +  polyA_signal   SV40 poly(A) signal: SV40 polyadenylation signal
   6629..6683    -  CDS            lacI (fragment): lac repressor; lacI; The lac repressor binds to the lac operator to inhibit transcription in E. coli. This inhibition can be relieved by adding lactose or isopropyl-β-D-thiogalactopyranoside (IPTG).
   6866..7454    -  rep_origin     ori: high-copy-number ColE1/pMB1/pBR322/pUC origin of replication
   7625..8485    -  CDS            AmpR: β-lactamase; bla; confers resistance to ampicillin, carbenicillin, and related antibiotics
   8486..8590    -  promoter       AmpR promoter: bla
>Addgene plasmid #156418 | pCAGGS-SARS2-S-D614 (NC-flag) | depositor full sequence | sequence record 301938 | pCAGGS-SARS2-S-D614 (NC-flag) sequence 8616 bps
GTCGACATTGATTATTGACTAGTTATTAATAGTAATCAATTACGGGGTCATTAGTTCATAGCCCATATAT
GGAGTTCCGCGTTACATAACTTACGGTAAATGGCCCGCCTGGCTGACCGCCCAACGACCCCCGCCCATTG
ACGTCAATAATGACGTATGTTCCCATAGTAACGCCAATAGGGACTTTCCATTGACGTCAATGGGTGGACT
ATTTACGGTAAACTGCCCACTTGGCAGTACATCAAGTGTATCATATGCCAAGTACGCCCCCTATTGACGT
CAATGACGGTAAATGGCCCGCCTGGCATTATGCCCAGTACATGACCTTATGGGACTTTCCTACTTGGCAG
TACATCTACGTATTAGTCATCGCTATTACCATGGGTCGAGGTGAGCCCCACGTTCTGCTTCACTCTCCCC
ATCTCCCCCCCCTCCCCACCCCCAATTTTGTATTTATTTATTTTTTAATTATTTTGTGCAGCGATGGGGG
CGGGGGGGGGGGGGGCGCGCGCCAGGCGGGGCGGGGCGGGGCGAGGGGCGGGGCGGGGCGAGGCGGAGAG
GTGCGGCGGCAGCCAATCAGAGCGGCGCGCTCCGAAAGTTTCCTTTTATGGCGAGGCGGCGGCGGCGGCG
GCCCTATAAAAAGCGAAGCGCGCGGCGGGCGGGAGTCGCTGCGTTGCCTTCGCCCCGTGCCCCGCTCCGC
GCCGCCTCGCGCCGCCCGCCCCGGCTCTGACTGACCGCGTTACTCCCACAGGTGAGCGGGCGGGACGGCC
CTTCTCCTCCGGGCTGTAATTAGCGCTTGGTTTAATGACGGCTCGTTTCTTTTCTGTGGCTGCGTGAAAG
CCTTAAAGGGCTCCGGGAGGGCCCTTTGTGCGGGGGGGAGCGGCTCGGGGGGTGCGTGCGTGTGTGTGTG
CGTGGGGAGCGCCGCGTGCGGCCCGCGCTGCCCGGCGGCTGTGAGCGCTGCGGGCGCGGCGCGGGGCTTT
GTGCGCTCCGCGTGTGCGCGAGGGGAGCGCGGCCGGGGGCGGTGCCCCGCGGTGCGGGGGGGCTGCGAGG
GGAACAAAGGCTGCGTGCGGGGTGTGTGCGTGGGGGGGTGAGCAGGGGGTGTGGGCGCGGCGGTCGGGCT
GTAACCCCCCCCTGCACCCCCCTCCCCGAGTTGCTGAGCACGGCCCGGCTTCGGGTGCGGGGCTCCGTGC
GGGGCGTGGCGCGGGGCTCGCCGTGCCGGGCGGGGGGTGGCGGCAGGTGGGGGTGCCGGGCGGGGCGGGG
CCGCCTCGGGCCGGGGAGGGCTCGGGGGAGGGGCGCGGCGGCCCCGGAGCGCCGGCGGCTGTCGAGGCGC
GGCGAGCCGCAGCCATTGCCTTTTATGGTAATCGTGCGAGAGGGCGCAGGGACTTCCTTTGTCCCAAATC
TGGCGGAGCCGAAATCTGGGAGGCGCCGCCGCACCCCCTCTAGCGGGCGCGGGCGAAGCGGTGCGGCGCC
GGCAGGAAGGAAATGGGCGGGGAGGGCCTTCGTGCGTCGCCGCGCCGCCGTCCCCTTCTCCATCTCCAGC
CTCGGGGCTGCCGCAGGGGGACGGCTGCCTTCGGGGGGGACGGGGCAGGGCGGGGTTCGGCTTCTGGCGT
GTGACCGGCGGCTCTAGCTAGAGCCTCTGCTAACCATGTTCATGCCTTCTTCTTTTTCCTACAGCTCCTG
GGCAACGTGCTGGTTATTGTGCTGTCTCATCATTTTGGCAAAGAATTCGCCGCCACCATGTTTGTGTTCC
TGGTCCTGCTCCCACTGGTTTCCAGCCAATGTGATTACAAGGATGACGATGACAAGGTTAACCTCACAAC
CCGCACCCAGCTGCCTCCCGCCTATACCAACAGTTTTACTCGGGGAGTGTATTACCCTGACAAAGTTTTC
AGGAGCTCAGTTCTGCACTCAACCCAGGATCTCTTTCTGCCTTTTTTTTCCAACGTGACTTGGTTCCATG
CAATTCACGTTTCCGGGACCAACGGCACCAAAAGGTTCGATAACCCCGTGCTGCCCTTTAACGACGGCGT
CTATTTCGCAAGCACTGAGAAAAGCAATATCATCAGGGGCTGGATTTTTGGGACAACCTTGGATAGCAAG
ACCCAGTCACTGCTGATCGTTAATAATGCAACCAATGTGGTGATCAAAGTGTGCGAATTTCAGTTTTGCA
ATGACCCCTTTCTGGGCGTCTACTATCATAAAAACAATAAATCTTGGATGGAGTCTGAGTTTAGGGTGTA
TTCTAGCGCGAATAATTGTACCTTTGAATATGTATCACAACCATTTCTCATGGATCTCGAAGGCAAACAA
GGCAATTTCAAAAACTTGAGAGAGTTCGTCTTCAAAAACATCGATGGATATTTTAAAATATACAGCAAAC
ATACCCCAATAAACCTGGTCCGCGACCTCCCTCAGGGTTTCAGCGCCCTCGAGCCTCTCGTCGATCTTCC
TATCGGGATCAACATCACAAGATTTCAAACCTTGCTGGCTCTTCATCGATCCTACCTGACCCCTGGCGAT
TCCTCTTCCGGGTGGACCGCCGGCGCCGCTGCCTATTATGTGGGGTATCTGCAACCTCGCACGTTTCTCC
TCAAGTATAATGAGAATGGAACTATCACCGATGCGGTAGACTGTGCGTTGGACCCACTCTCTGAGACCAA
GTGCACTTTGAAGTCCTTTACCGTTGAAAAGGGGATCTATCAGACATCCAATTTTAGAGTCCAACCCACG
GAATCCATCGTTCGGTTCCCCAATATCACAAATCTCTGCCCTTTCGGAGAGGTATTCAACGCAACTCGCT
TCGCTTCTGTGTATGCGTGGAACAGAAAACGCATCTCCAACTGCGTCGCTGATTACTCTGTTCTGTATAA
CTCCGCCTCCTTTAGCACCTTCAAGTGTTACGGCGTCAGCCCCACAAAGCTCAACGACTTGTGTTTCACT
AACGTCTACGCCGACTCCTTCGTGATCCGGGGGGACGAAGTTCGGCAGATTGCGCCTGGACAGACTGGTA
AAATCGCTGACTATAACTATAAGCTCCCAGATGACTTTACCGGCTGTGTGATTGCTTGGAACTCTAATAA
TCTCGACAGCAAAGTTGGAGGCAACTATAATTATCTCTACCGGTTGTTTCGGAAGAGCAATCTCAAGCCA
TTCGAGAGAGACATAAGCACGGAGATCTACCAAGCCGGCTCCACTCCATGCAATGGGGTTGAAGGCTTTA
ATTGTTATTTTCCCCTCCAATCCTATGGTTTTCAACCGACTAATGGAGTCGGGTATCAACCCTACAGGGT
TGTCGTCTTGAGCTTCGAGCTCTTGCACGCTCCTGCTACGGTGTGTGGTCCGAAAAAATCAACAAACCTC
GTCAAAAACAAATGTGTGAATTTTAACTTTAACGGACTGACTGGCACCGGGGTGCTGACTGAGAGCAATA
AGAAGTTTCTTCCATTTCAACAATTCGGTCGGGATATCGCGGACACCACTGATGCTGTGCGCGATCCGCA
AACCTTGGAGATCTTGGACATAACTCCGTGCAGCTTCGGAGGCGTCTCTGTTATCACCCCTGGAACGAAT
ACATCTAACCAAGTTGCGGTCCTTTATCAGGATGTTAACTGCACAGAAGTACCCGTCGCGATACATGCGG
ATCAGCTGACCCCTACTTGGCGGGTCTACTCAACCGGCTCTAATGTGTTTCAAACTCGGGCGGGATGTTT
GATCGGAGCTGAGCACGTGAATAACTCTTATGAATGCGATATACCAATCGGCGCAGGGATTTGCGCATCT
TACCAAACCCAAACCAACTCTCCTCGGCGGGCTCGCTCCGTCGCATCCCAATCCATTATCGCCTATACCA
TGAGTCTCGGAGCTGAGAACTCTGTCGCTTACAGCAACAATTCTATAGCCATCCCAACCAACTTCACGAT
TAGCGTTACAACAGAGATACTCCCCGTCAGCATGACGAAAACTTCCGTTGATTGTACGATGTATATCTGT
GGGGATTCTACAGAGTGTAGCAATCTGCTGTTGCAGTATGGCTCCTTCTGTACCCAATTGAATCGGGCAC
TCACCGGCATCGCTGTGGAACAAGACAAAAATACGCAAGAAGTTTTCGCACAGGTGAAGCAAATCTACAA
GACGCCTCCAATCAAAGACTTTGGCGGATTCAATTTTTCTCAGATTCTGCCTGATCCCTCAAAGCCCAGC
AAAAGAAGCTTCATCGAGGACCTGCTCTTCAACAAGGTCACTCTCGCAGATGCCGGGTTCATCAAACAAT
ATGGAGATTGCTTGGGCGACATTGCTGCGCGGGATCTTATTTGTGCTCAAAAGTTCAATGGGCTGACCGT
CCTGCCGCCCCTCTTGACCGATGAAATGATTGCTCAATACACCTCCGCGTTGCTCGCGGGAACTATCACT
TCCGGCTGGACCTTCGGCGCCGGCGCTGCCCTCCAGATACCGTTTGCCATGCAAATGGCCTACAGATTCA
ACGGCATCGGAGTCACACAGAATGTCCTGTACGAAAATCAAAAATTGATAGCCAATCAGTTTAATTCTGC
AATCGGCAAAATACAAGACTCCCTGTCCTCTACTGCCTCCGCACTTGGGAAATTGCAAGACGTCGTGAAC
CAAAACGCACAGGCCCTTAACACTCTGGTGAAACAGTTGAGCTCCAACTTCGGCGCTATAAGCTCCGTCT
TGAACGATATACTCTCTCGCCTGGACAAAGTCGAGGCTGAAGTCCAGATCGACAGATTGATAACAGGCAG
GCTTCAATCCCTGCAAACCTACGTCACGCAGCAGCTGATCAGAGCCGCAGAGATCAGGGCTTCCGCAAAT
CTTGCTGCAACAAAAATGTCCGAATGCGTCTTGGGCCAATCAAAGCGCGTCGATTTCTGTGGAAAGGGCT
ACCATCTCATGAGCTTTCCCCAAAGCGCCCCGCACGGCGTGGTTTTTCTCCACGTCACCTACGTCCCCGC
TCAAGAGAAGAACTTTACAACCGCTCCTGCAATTTGCCATGATGGGAAAGCGCACTTTCCTCGCGAAGGC
GTCTTTGTCTCCAATGGCACACATTGGTTTGTTACTCAACGGAACTTTTATGAACCACAAATCATTACCA
CGGACAACACGTTCGTGTCCGGCAACTGTGACGTTGTCATCGGAATTGTTAACAACACGGTTTACGATCC
TCTGCAACCCGAGCTTGACTCCTTTAAGGAAGAACTGGACAAGTACTTCAAAAATCACACCTCACCGGAT
GTGGACTTGGGCGATATCTCTGGCATAAATGCGTCAGTCGTGAACATTCAAAAGGAAATTGATCGACTCA
ACGAGGTCGCAAAGAATCTTAATGAATCCCTGATAGATCTGCAGGAGTTGGGGAAGTACGAGCAGTATAT
AAAGTGGCCTTGGTATATATGGCTTGGCTTTATCGCCGGCCTCATTGCAATCGTGATGGTCACCATCATG
CTGTGCTGCATGACCTCATGTTGCTCCTGTCTTAAGGGGTGCTGCTCCTGCGGTTCCTGTTGCAAATTTG
ACGAGGACGACAGCGAACCGGTGCTTAAGGGTGTGAAGCTGCATTACACCGGAGGCGATTACAAGGATGA
CGATGACAAGTGACGGCCGCCTGCAGGTTAATTAAGATCTTTTTCCCTCTGCCAAAAATTATGGGGACAT
CATGAAGCCCCTTGAGCATCTGACTTCTGGCTAATAAAGGAAATTTATTTTCATTGCAATAGTGTGTTGG
AATTTTTTGTGTCTCTCACTCGGAAGGACATATGGGAGGGCAAATCATTTAAAACATCAGAATGAGTATT
TGGTTTAGAGTTTGGCAACATATGCCCATATGCTGGCTGCCATGAACAAAGGTTGGCTATAAAGAGGTCA
TCAGTATATGAAACAGCCCCCTGCTGTCCATTCCTTATTCCATAGAAAAGCCTTGACTTGAGGTTAGATT
TTTTTTATATTTTGTTTTGTGTTATTTTTTTCTTTAACATCCCTAAAATTTTCCTTACATGTTTTACTAG
CCAGATTTTTCCTCCTCTCCTGACTACTCCCAGTCATAGCTGTCCCTCTTCTCTTATGGAGATCCCTCGA
CCTGCAGCCCAAGCTTGGCGTAATCATGGTCATAGCTGTTTCCTGTGTGAAATTGTTATCCGCTCACAAT
TCCACACAACATACGAGCCGGAAGCATAAAGTGTAAAGCCTGGGGTGCCTAATGAGTGAGCTAACTCACA
TTAATTGCGTTGCGCTCACTGCCCGCTTTCCAGTCGGGAAACCTGTCGTGCCAGCGGATCCGCATCTCAA
TTAGTCAGCAACCATAGTCCCGCCCCTAACTCCGCCCATCCCGCCCCTAACTCCGCCCAGTTCCGCCCAT
TCTCCGCCCCATGGCTGACTAATTTTTTTTATTTATGCAGAGGCCGAGGCCGCCTCGGCCTCTGAGCTAT
TCCAGAAGTAGTGAGGAGGCTTTTTTGGAGGCCTAGGCTTTTGCAAAAAGCTAACTTGTTTATTGCAGCT
TATAATGGTTACAAATAAAGCAATAGCATCACAAATTTCACAAATAAAGCATTTTTTTCACTGCATTCTA
GTTGTGGTTTGTCCAAACTCATCAATGTATCTTATCATGTCTGGATCCGCTGCATTAATGAATCGGCCAA
CGCGCGGGGAGAGGCGGTTTGCGTATTGGGCGCTCTTCCGCTTCCTCGCTCACTGACTCGCTGCGCTCGG
TCGTTCGGCTGCGGCGAGCGGTATCAGCTCACTCAAAGGCGGTAATACGGTTATCCACAGAATCAGGGGA
TAACGCAGGAAAGAACATGTGAGCAAAAGGCCAGCAAAAGGCCAGGAACCGTAAAAAGGCCGCGTTGCTG
GCGTTTTTCCATAGGCTCCGCCCCCCTGACGAGCATCACAAAAATCGACGCTCAAGTCAGAGGTGGCGAA
ACCCGACAGGACTATAAAGATACCAGGCGTTTCCCCCTGGAAGCTCCCTCGTGCGCTCTCCTGTTCCGAC
CCTGCCGCTTACCGGATACCTGTCCGCCTTTCTCCCTTCGGGAAGCGTGGCGCTTTCTCAATGCTCACGC
TGTAGGTATCTCAGTTCGGTGTAGGTCGTTCGCTCCAAGCTGGGCTGTGTGCACGAACCCCCCGTTCAGC
CCGACCGCTGCGCCTTATCCGGTAACTATCGTCTTGAGTCCAACCCGGTAAGACACGACTTATCGCCACT
GGCAGCAGCCACTGGTAACAGGATTAGCAGAGCGAGGTATGTAGGCGGTGCTACAGAGTTCTTGAAGTGG
TGGCCTAACTACGGCTACACTAGAAGGACAGTATTTGGTATCTGCGCTCTGCTGAAGCCAGTTACCTTCG
GAAAAAGAGTTGGTAGCTCTTGATCCGGCAAACAAACCACCGCTGGTAGCGGTGGTTTTTTTGTTTGCAA
GCAGCAGATTACGCGCAGAAAAAAAGGATCTCAAGAAGATCCTTTGATCTTTTCTACGGGGTCTGACGCT
CAGTGGAACGAAAACTCACGTTAAGGGATTTTGGTCATGAGATTATCAAAAAGGATCTTCACCTAGATCC
TTTTAAATTAAAAATGAAGTTTTAAATCAATCTAAAGTATATATGAGTAAACTTGGTCTGACAGTTACCA
ATGCTTAATCAGTGAGGCACCTATCTCAGCGATCTGTCTATTTCGTTCATCCATAGTTGCCTGACTCCCC
GTCGTGTAGATAACTACGATACGGGAGGGCTTACCATCTGGCCCCAGTGCTGCAATGATACCGCGAGACC
CACGCTCACCGGCTCCAGATTTATCAGCAATAAACCAGCCAGCCGGAAGGGCCGAGCGCAGAAGTGGTCC
TGCAACTTTATCCGCCTCCATCCAGTCTATTAATTGTTGCCGGGAAGCTAGAGTAAGTAGTTCGCCAGTT
AATAGTTTGCGCAACGTTGTTGCCATTGCTACAGGCATCGTGGTGTCACGCTCGTCGTTTGGTATGGCTT
CATTCAGCTCCGGTTCCCAACGATCAAGGCGAGTTACATGATCCCCCATGTTGTGCAAAAAAGCGGTTAG
CTCCTTCGGTCCTCCGATCGTTGTCAGAAGTAAGTTGGCCGCAGTGTTATCACTCATGGTTATGGCAGCA
CTGCATAATTCTCTTACTGTCATGCCATCCGTAAGATGCTTTTCTGTGACTGGTGAGTACTCAACCAAGT
CATTCTGAGAATAGTGTATGCGGCGACCGAGTTGCTCTTGCCCGGCGTCAATACGGGATAATACCGCGCC
ACATAGCAGAACTTTAAAAGTGCTCATCATTGGAAAACGTTCTTCGGGGCGAAAACTCTCAAGGATCTTA
CCGCTGTTGAGATCCAGTTCGATGTAACCCACTCGTGCACCCAACTGATCTTCAGCATCTTTTACTTTCA
CCAGCGTTTCTGGGTGAGCAAAAACAGGAAGGCAAAATGCCGCAAAAAAGGGAATAAGGGCGACACGGAA
ATGTTGAATACTCATACTCTTCCTTTTTCAATATTATTGAAGCATTTATCAGGGTTATTGTCTCATGAGC
GGATACATATTTGAATGTATTTAGAAAAATAAACAAATAGGGGTTCCGCGCACATTTCCCCGAAAAGTGC
CACCTG
