Features (pLannotate 1.2.2; 18 found; start..end, strand, type, name):
      4..383     +  enhancer       CMV enhancer: human cytomegalovirus immediate early enhancer
    385..661     +  promoter       chicken β-actin promoter: No description available
    662..1682    +  intron         chimeric intron: chimera between introns from chicken β-actin and rabbit β-globin
   1680..1736    +  CDS            HBB (fragment): HBB_LEPEU - Experimental evidence at protein level: Swiss-Prot protein existence level 1. Involved in oxygen transport from the lung to the various peripheral tissues. From Lepus europaeus (European hare).
   1746..5588    +  CDS            S: SPIKE_SARS2 - Experimental evidence at protein level: Swiss-Prot protein existence level 1. [Spike glycoprotein]: May down-regulate host tetherin (BST2) by lysosomal degradation, thereby counteracting its antiviral activity. From Severe acute respiratory syndrome coronavirus 2 (2019-nCoV) (SARS-CoV-2).
   5595..5618    +  CDS            FLAG: FLAG® epitope tag, followed by an enterokinase cleavage site
   5711..5766    +  polyA_signal   β-globin poly(A) signal: rabbit β-globin polyadenylation signal (Gil and Proudfoot, 1987)
   6151..6167    -  protein_bind   lac operator: The lac repressor binds to the lac operator to inhibit transcription in E. coli. This inhibition can be relieved by adding lactose or isopropyl-β-D-thiogalactopyranoside (IPTG). lac repressor encoded by lacI
   6175..6205    -  promoter       lac promoter: promoter for the E. coli lac operon
   6220..6241    -  protein_bind   CAP binding site: CAP binding activates transcription in the presence of cAMP. E. coli catabolite activator protein
   6254..6293    -  CDS            lacI (fragment): lac repressor; lacI; The lac repressor binds to the lac operator to inhibit transcription in E. coli. This inhibition can be relieved by adding lactose or isopropyl-β-D-thiogalactopyranoside (IPTG).
   6300..6322    +  promoter       SV40 promoter (fragment): SV40 enhancer and early promoter
   6346..6481    +  rep_origin     SV40 ori: SV40 origin of replication
   6501..6635    +  polyA_signal   SV40 poly(A) signal: SV40 polyadenylation signal
   6637..6691    -  CDS            lacI (fragment): lac repressor; lacI; The lac repressor binds to the lac operator to inhibit transcription in E. coli. This inhibition can be relieved by adding lactose or isopropyl-β-D-thiogalactopyranoside (IPTG).
   6874..7462    -  rep_origin     ori: high-copy-number ColE1/pMB1/pBR322/pUC origin of replication
   7633..8493    -  CDS            AmpR: β-lactamase; bla; confers resistance to ampicillin, carbenicillin, and related antibiotics
   8494..8598    -  promoter       AmpR promoter: bla
>Addgene plasmid #156418 | pCAGGS-SARS2-S-D614 (NC-flag) | addgene full sequence | sequence record 307819 | Addgene NGS Result
GTCGACATTGATTATTGACTAGTTATTAATAGTAATCAATTACGGGGTCATTAGTTCATAGCCCATATAT
GGAGTTCCGCGTTACATAACTTACGGTAAATGGCCCGCCTGGCTGACCGCCCAACGACCCCCGCCCATTG
ACGTCAATAATGACGTATGTTCCCATAGTAACGCCAATAGGGACTTTCCATTGACGTCAATGGGTGGAGT
ATTTACGGTAAACTGCCCACTTGGCAGTACATCAAGTGTATCATATGCCAAGTACGCCCCCTATTGACGT
CAATGACGGTAAATGGCCCGCCTGGCATTATGCCCAGTACATGACCTTATGGGACTTTCCTACTTGGCAG
TACATCTACGTATTAGTCATCGCTATTACCATGGTCGAGGTGAGCCCCACGTTCTGCTTCACTCTCCCCA
TCTCCCCCCCCTCCCCACCCCCAATTTTGTATTTATTTATTTTTTAATTATTTTGTGCAGCGATGGGGGC
GGGGGGGGGGGGGGGCGCGCGCCAGGCGGGGCGGGGCGGGGCGAGGGGCGGGGCGGGGCGAGGCGGAGAG
GTGCGGCGGCAGCCAATCAGAGCGGCGCGCTCCGAAAGTTTCCTTTTATGGCGAGGCGGCGGCGGCGGCG
GCCCTATAAAAAGCGAAGCGCGCGGCGGGCGGGAGTCGCTGCGCGCTGCCTTCGCCCCGTGCCCCGCTCC
GCCGCCGCCTCGCGCCGCCCGCCCCGGCTCTGACTGACCGCGTTACTCCCACAGGTGAGCGGGCGGGACG
GCCCTTCTCCTCCGGGCTGTAATTAGCGCTTGGTTTAATGACGGCTTGTTTCTTTTCTGTGGCTGCGTGA
AAGCCTTGAGGGGCTCCGGGAGGGCCCTTTGTGCGGGGGGAGCGGCTCGGGGGGTGCGTGCGTGTGTGTG
TGCGTGGGGAGCGCCGCGTGCGGCTCCGCGCTGCCCGGCGGCTGTGAGCGCTGCGGGCGCGGCGCGGGGC
TTTGTGCGCTCCGCAGTGTGCGCGAGGGGAGCGCGGCCGGGGGCGGTGCCCCGCGGTGCGGGGGGGGCTG
CGAGGGGAACAAAGGCTGCGTGCGGGGTGTGTGCGTGGGGGGGTGAGCAGGGGGTGTGGGCGCGTCGGTC
GGGCTGCAACCCCCCCTGCACCCCCCTCCCCGAGTTGCTGAGCACGGCCCGGCTTCGGGTGCGGGGCTCC
GTACGGGGCGTGGCGCGGGGCTCGCCGTGCCGGGCGGGGGGTGGCGGCAGGTGGGGGTGCCGGGCGGGGC
GGGGCCGCCTCGGGCCGGGGAGGGCTCGGGGGAGGGGCGCGGCGGCCCCCGGAGCGCCGGCGGCTGTCGA
GGCGCGGCGAGCCGCAGCCATTGCCTTTTATGGTAATCGTGCGAGAGGGCGCAGGGACTTCCTTTGTCCC
AAATCTGTGCGGAGCCGAAATCTGGGAGGCGCCGCCGCACCCCCTCTAGCGGGCGCGGGGCGAAGCGGTG
CGGCGCCGGCAGGAAGGAAATGGGCGGGGAGGGCCTTCGTGCGTCGCCGCGCCGCCGTCCCCTTCTCCCT
CTCCAGCCTCGGGGCTGTCCGCGGGGGGACGGCTGCCTTCGGGGGGGACGGGGCAGGGCGGGGTTCGGCT
TCTGGCGTGTGACCGGCGGCTCTAGCTAGAGCCTCTGCTAACCATGTTCATGCCTTCTTCTTTTTCCTAC
AGCTCCTGGGCAACGTGCTGGTTATTGTGCTGTCTCATCATTTTGGCAAAGAATTCGCCGCCACCATGTT
TGTGTTCCTGGTCCTGCTCCCACTGGTTTCCAGCCAATGTGATTACAAGGATGACGATGACAAGGTTAAC
CTCACAACCCGCACCCAGCTGCCTCCCGCCTATACCAACAGTTTTACTCGGGGAGTGTATTACCCTGACA
AAGTTTTCAGGAGCTCAGTTCTGCACTCAACCCAGGATCTCTTTCTGCCTTTTTTTTCCAACGTGACTTG
GTTCCATGCAATTCACGTTTCCGGGACCAACGGCACCAAAAGGTTCGATAACCCCGTGCTGCCCTTTAAC
GACGGCGTCTATTTCGCAAGCACTGAGAAAAGCAATATCATCAGGGGCTGGATTTTTGGGACAACCTTGG
ATAGCAAGACCCAGTCACTGCTGATCGTTAATAATGCAACCAATGTGGTGATCAAAGTGTGCGAATTTCA
GTTTTGCAATGACCCCTTTCTGGGCGTCTACTATCATAAAAACAATAAATCTTGGATGGAGTCTGAGTTT
AGGGTGTATTCTAGCGCGAATAATTGTACCTTTGAATATGTATCACAACCATTTCTCATGGATCTCGAAG
GCAAACAAGGCAATTTCAAAAACTTGAGAGAGTTCGTCTTCAAAAACATCGATGGATATTTTAAAATATA
CAGCAAACATACCCCAATAAACCTGGTCCGCGACCTCCCTCAGGGTTTCAGCGCCCTCGAGCCTCTCGTC
GATCTTCCTATCGGGATCAACATCACAAGATTTCAAACCTTGCTGGCTCTTCATCGATCCTACCTGACCC
CTGGCGATTCCTCTTCCGGGTGGACCGCCGGCGCCGCTGCCTATTATGTGGGGTATCTGCAACCTCGCAC
GTTTCTCCTCAAGTATAATGAGAATGGAACTATCACCGATGCGGTAGACTGTGCGTTGGACCCACTCTCT
GAGACCAAGTGCACTTTGAAGTCCTTTACCGTTGAAAAGGGGATCTATCAGACATCCAATTTTAGAGTCC
AACCCACGGAATCCATCGTTCGGTTCCCCAATATCACAAATCTCTGCCCTTTCGGAGAGGTATTCAACGC
AACTCGCTTCGCTTCTGTGTATGCGTGGAACAGAAAACGCATCTCCAACTGCGTCGCTGATTACTCTGTT
CTGTATAACTCCGCCTCCTTTAGCACCTTCAAGTGTTACGGCGTCAGCCCCACAAAGCTCAACGACTTGT
GTTTCACTAACGTCTACGCCGACTCCTTCGTGATCCGGGGGGACGAAGTTCGGCAGATTGCGCCTGGACA
GACTGGTAAAATCGCTGACTATAACTATAAGCTCCCAGATGACTTTACCGGCTGTGTGATTGCTTGGAAC
TCTAATAATCTCGACAGCAAAGTTGGAGGCAACTATAATTATCTCTACCGGTTGTTTCGGAAGAGCAATC
TCAAGCCATTCGAGAGAGACATAAGCACGGAGATCTACCAAGCCGGCTCCACTCCATGCAATGGGGTTGA
AGGCTTTAATTGTTATTTTCCCCTCCAATCCTATGGTTTTCAACCGACTAATGGAGTCGGGTATCAACCC
TACAGGGTTGTCGTCTTGAGCTTCGAGCTCTTGCACGCTCCTGCTACGGTGTGTGGTCCGAAAAAATCAA
CAAACCTCGTCAAAAACAAATGTGTGAATTTTAACTTTAACGGACTGACTGGCACCGGGGTGCTGACTGA
GAGCAATAAGAAGTTTCTTCCATTTCAACAATTCGGTCGGGATATCGCGGACACCACTGATGCTGTGCGC
GATCCGCAAACCTTGGAGATCTTGGACATAACTCCGTGCAGCTTCGGAGGCGTCTCTGTTATCACCCCTG
GAACGAATACATCTAACCAAGTTGCGGTCCTTTATCAGGATGTTAACTGCACAGAAGTACCCGTCGCGAT
ACATGCGGATCAGCTGACCCCTACTTGGCGGGTCTACTCAACCGGCTCTAATGTGTTTCAAACTCGGGCG
GGATGTTTGATCGGAGCTGAGCACGTGAATAACTCTTATGAATGCGATATACCAATCGGCGCAGGGATTT
GCGCATCTTACCAAACCCAAACCAACTCTCCTCGGCGGGCTCGCTCCGTCGCATCCCAATCCATTATCGC
CTATACCATGAGTCTCGGAGCTGAGAACTCTGTCGCTTACAGCAACAATTCTATAGCCATCCCAACCAAC
TTCACGATTAGCGTTACAACAGAGATACTCCCCGTCAGCATGACGAAAACTTCCGTTGATTGTACGATGT
ATATCTGTGGGGATTCTACAGAGTGTAGCAATCTGCTGTTGCAGTATGGCTCCTTCTGTACCCAATTGAA
TCGGGCACTCACCGGCATCGCTGTGGAACAAGACAAAAATACGCAAGAAGTTTTCGCACAGGTGAAGCAA
ATCTACAAGACGCCTCCAATCAAAGACTTTGGCGGATTCAATTTTTCTCAGATTCTGCCTGATCCCTCAA
AGCCCAGCAAAAGAAGCTTCATCGAGGACCTGCTCTTCAACAAGGTCACTCTCGCAGATGCCGGGTTCAT
CAAACAATATGGAGATTGCTTGGGCGACATTGCTGCGCGGGATCTTATTTGTGCTCAAAAGTTCAATGGG
CTGACCGTCCTGCCGCCCCTCTTGACCGATGAAATGATTGCTCAATACACCTCCGCGTTGCTCGCGGGAA
CTATCACTTCCGGCTGGACCTTCGGCGCCGGCGCTGCCCTCCAGATACCGTTTGCCATGCAAATGGCCTA
CAGATTCAACGGCATCGGAGTCACACAGAATGTCCTGTACGAAAATCAAAAATTGATAGCCAATCAGTTT
AATTCTGCAATCGGCAAAATACAAGACTCCCTGTCCTCTACTGCCTCCGCACTTGGGAAATTGCAAGACG
TCGTGAACCAAAACGCACAGGCCCTTAACACTCTGGTGAAACAGTTGAGCTCCAACTTCGGCGCTATAAG
CTCCGTCTTGAACGATATACTCTCTCGCCTGGACAAAGTCGAGGCTGAAGTCCAGATCGACAGATTGATA
ACAGGCAGGCTTCAATCCCTGCAAACCTACGTCACGCAGCAGCTGATCAGAGCCGCAGAGATCAGGGCTT
CCGCAAATCTTGCTGCAACAAAAATGTCCGAATGCGTCTTGGGCCAATCAAAGCGCGTCGATTTCTGTGG
AAAGGGCTACCATCTCATGAGCTTTCCCCAAAGCGCCCCGCACGGCGTGGTTTTTCTCCACGTCACCTAC
GTCCCCGCTCAAGAGAAGAACTTTACAACCGCTCCTGCAATTTGCCATGATGGGAAAGCGCACTTTCCTC
GCGAAGGCGTCTTTGTCTCCAATGGCACACATTGGTTTGTTACTCAACGGAACTTTTATGAACCACAAAT
CATTACCACGGACAACACGTTCGTGTCCGGCAACTGTGACGTTGTCATCGGAATTGTTAACAACACGGTT
TACGATCCTCTGCAACCCGAGCTTGACTCCTTTAAGGAAGAACTGGACAAGTACTTCAAAAATCACACCT
CACCGGATGTGGACTTGGGCGATATCTCTGGCATAAATGCGTCAGTCGTGAACATTCAAAAGGAAATTGA
TCGACTCAACGAGGTCGCAAAGAATCTTAATGAATCCCTGATAGATCTGCAGGAGTTGGGGAAGTACGAG
CAGTATATAAAGTGGCCTTGGTATATATGGCTTGGCTTTATCGCCGGCCTCATTGCAATCGTGATGGTCA
CCATCATGCTGTGCTGCATGACCTCATGTTGCTCCTGTCTTAAGGGGTGCTGCTCCTGCGGTTCCTGTTG
CAAATTTGACGAGGACGACAGCGAACCGGTGCTTAAGGGTGTGAAGCTGCATTACACCGGAGGCGATTAC
AAGGATGACGATGACAAGTGACGGCCGCCTGCAGGTTAATTAAGATCTTTTTCCCTCTGCCAAAAATTAT
GGGGACATCATGAAGCCCCTTGAGCATCTGACTTCTGGCTAATAAAGGAAATTTATTTTCATTGCAATAG
TGTGTTGGAATTTTTTGTGTCTCTCACTCGGAAGGACATATGGGAGGGCAAATCATTTAAAACATCAGAA
TGAGTATTTGGTTTAGAGTTTGGCAACATATGCCCATATGCTGGCTGCCATGAACAAAGGTTGGCTATAA
AGAGGTCATCAGTATATGAAACAGCCCCCTGCTGTCCATTCCTTATTCCATAGAAAAGCCTTGACTTGAG
GTTAGATTTTTTTTATATTTTGTTTTGTGTTATTTTTTTCTTTAACATCCCTAAAATTTTCCTTACATGT
TTTACTAGCCAGATTTTTCCTCCTCTCCTGACTACTCCCAGTCATAGCTGTCCCTCTTCTCTTATGGAGA
TCCCTCGACCTGCAGCCCAAGCTTGGCGTAATCATGGTCATAGCTGTTTCCTGTGTGAAATTGTTATCCG
CTCACAATTCCACACAACATACGAGCCGGAAGCATAAAGTGTAAAGCCTGGGGTGCCTAATGAGTGAGCT
AACTCACATTAATTGCGTTGCGCTCACTGCCCGCTTTCCAGTCGGGAAACCTGTCGTGCCAGCGGATCCG
CATCTCAATTAGTCAGCAACCATAGTCCCGCCCCTAACTCCGCCCATCCCGCCCCTAACTCCGCCCAGTT
CCGCCCATTCTCCGCCCCATGGCTGACTAATTTTTTTTATTTATGCAGAGGCCGAGGCCGCCTCGGCCTC
TGAGCTATTCCAGAAGTAGTGAGGAGGCTTTTTTGGAGGCCTAGGCTTTTGCAAAAAGCTAACTTGTTTA
TTGCAGCTTATAATGGTTACAAATAAAGCAATAGCATCACAAATTTCACAAATAAAGCATTTTTTTCACT
GCATTCTAGTTGTGGTTTGTCCAAACTCATCAATGTATCTTATCATGTCTGGATCCGCTGCATTAATGAA
TCGGCCAACGCGCGGGGAGAGGCGGTTTGCGTATTGGGCGCTCTTCCGCTTCCTCGCTCACTGACTCGCT
GCGCTCGGTCGTTCGGCTGCGGCGAGCGGTATCAGCTCACTCAAAGGCGGTAATACGGTTATCCACAGAA
TCAGGGGATAACGCAGGAAAGAACATGTGAGCAAAAGGCCAGCAAAAGGCCAGGAACCGTAAAAAGGCCG
CGTTGCTGGCGTTTTTCCATAGGCTCCGCCCCCCTGACGAGCATCACAAAAATCGACGCTCAAGTCAGAG
GTGGCGAAACCCGACAGGACTATAAAGATACCAGGCGTTTCCCCCTGGAAGCTCCCTCGTGCGCTCTCCT
GTTCCGACCCTGCCGCTTACCGGATACCTGTCCGCCTTTCTCCCTTCGGGAAGCGTGGCGCTTTCTCATA
GCTCACGCTGTAGGTATCTCAGTTCGGTGTAGGTCGTTCGCTCCAAGCTGGGCTGTGTGCACGAACCCCC
CGTTCAGCCCGACCGCTGCGCCTTATCCGGTAACTATCGTCTTGAGTCCAACCCGGTAAGACACGACTTA
TCGCCACTGGCAGCAGCCACTGGTAACAGGATTAGCAGAGCGAGGTATGTAGGCGGTGCTACAGAGTTCT
TGAAGTGGTGGCCTAACTACGGCTACACTAGAAGAACAGTATTTGGTATCTGCGCTCTGCTGAAGCCAGT
TACCTTCGGAAAAAGAGTTGGTAGCTCTTGATCCGGCAAACAAACCACCGCTGGTAGCGGTGGTTTTTTT
GTTTGCAAGCAGCAGATTACGCGCAGAAAAAAAGGATCTCAAGAAGATCCTTTGATCTTTTCTACGGGGT
CTGACGCTCAGTGGAACGAAAACTCACGTTAAGGGATTTTGGTCATGAGATTATCAAAAAGGATCTTCAC
CTAGATCCTTTTAAATTAAAAATGAAGTTTTAAATCAATCTAAAGTATATATGAGTAAACTTGGTCTGAC
AGTTACCAATGCTTAATCAGTGAGGCACCTATCTCAGCGATCTGTCTATTTCGTTCATCCATAGTTGCCT
GACTCCCCGTCGTGTAGATAACTACGATACGGGAGGGCTTACCATCTGGCCCCAGTGCTGCAATGATACC
GCGAGACCCACGCTCACCGGCTCCAGATTTATCAGCAATAAACCAGCCAGCCGGAAGGGCCGAGCGCAGA
AGTGGTCCTGCAACTTTATCCGCCTCCATCCAGTCTATTAATTGTTGCCGGGAAGCTAGAGTAAGTAGTT
CGCCAGTTAATAGTTTGCGCAACGTTGTTGCCATTGCTACAGGCATCGTGGTGTCACGCTCGTCGTTTGG
TATGGCTTCATTCAGCTCCGGTTCCCAACGATCAAGGCGAGTTACATGATCCCCCATGTTGTGCAAAAAA
GCGGTTAGCTCCTTCGGTCCTCCGATCGTTGTCAGAAGTAAGTTGGCCGCAGTGTTATCACTCATGGTTA
TGGCAGCACTGCATAATTCTCTTACTGTCATGCCATCCGTAAGATGCTTTTCTGTGACTGGTGAGTACTC
AACCAAGTCATTCTGAGAATAGTGTATGCGGCGACCGAGTTGCTCTTGCCCGGCGTCAATACGGGATAAT
ACCGCGCCACATAGCAGAACTTTAAAAGTGCTCATCATTGGAAAACGTTCTTCGGGGCGAAAACTCTCAA
GGATCTTACCGCTGTTGAGATCCAGTTCGATGTAACCCACTCGTGCACCCAACTGATCTTCAGCATCTTT
TACTTTCACCAGCGTTTCTGGGTGAGCAAAAACAGGAAGGCAAAATGCCGCAAAAAAGGGAATAAGGGCG
ACACGGAAATGTTGAATACTCATACTCTTCCTTTTTCAATATTATTGAAGCATTTATCAGGGTTATTGTC
TCATGAGCGGATACATATTTGAATGTATTTAGAAAAATAAACAAATAGGGGTTCCGCGCACATTTCCCCG
AAAAGTGCCACCTGG
